>Addgene plasmid #19503 | pcDNA5/FRT/TO GFP DNAJB7 | depositor full sequence | sequence record 9139 | Author sequence
AGCTTGCCACCATGGTGAGCAAGGGCGAGGAGCTGTTCACCGGGGTGGTGCCCATCCTGGTCGAGCTGGA
CGGCGACGTAAACGGCCACAAGTTCAGCGTGTCCGGCGAGGGCGAGGGCGATGCCACCTACGGCAAGCTG
ACCCTGAAGTTCATCTGCACCACCGGCAAGCTGCCCGTGCCCTGGCCCACCCTCGTGACCACCCTGACCT
ACGGCGTGCAGTGCTTCAGCCGCTACCCCGACCACATGAAGCAGCACGACTTCTTCAAGTCCGCCATGCC
CGAAGGCTACGTCCAGGAGCGCACCATCTTCTTCAAGGACGACGGCAACTACAAGACCCGCGCCGAGGTG
AAGTTCGAGGGCGACACCCTGGTGAACCGCATCGAGCTGAAGGGCATCGACTTCAAGGAGGACGGCAACA
TCCTGGGGCACAAGCTGGAGTACAACTACAACAGCCACAACGTCTATATCATGGCCGACAAGCAGAAGAA
CGGCATCAAGGTGAACTTCAAGATCCGCCACAACATCGAGGACGGCAGCGTGCAGCTCGCCGACCACTAC
CAGCAGAACACCCCCATCGGCGACGGCCCCGTGCTGCTGCCCGACAACCACTACCTGAGCACCCAGTCCG
CCCTGAGCAAAGACCCCAACGAGAAGCGCGATCACATGGTCCTGCTGGAGTTCGTGACCGCCGCCGGGAT
CACTCTCGGCATGGACGAGCTGTACAAGGGATCCACTAGTCCAGTGTGGTGGAATTCTGCAGATATCACC
ATGGTGGATTACTATGAAGTTCTAGGACTGCAAAGATATGCTTCACCTGAGGACATTAAAAAAGCTTATC
ATAAAGTGGCACTTAAATGGCACCCTGATAAAAATCCAGAAAATAAAGAAGAAGCAGAGAGAAAATTCAA
AGAAGTAGCTGAGGCATACGAGGTATTATCAAATGATGAGAAACGGGACATTTATGATAAATATGGCACA
GAAGGATTAAACGGAGGTGGAAGTCATTTTGATGATGAATGTGAGTACGGCTTCACATTCCATAAGCCAG
ATGATGTTTTTAAAGAAATTTTTCATGAAAGGGATCCATTTTCTTTTCACTTCTTTGAAGACTCGCTTGA
GGACCTGTTAAATCGTCCAGGAAGCTCCTATGGAAACAGAAACAGAGATGCAGGATACTTTTTCTCCACT
GCCAGTGAATATCCAATTTTTGAGAAATTTTCTTCATATGATACAGGATATACATCACAGGGTTCATTGG
GGCATGAAGGCCTTACTTCTTTCTCTTCCCTGGCTTTTGATAATAGTGGGATGGACAACTACATATCTGT
TACAACTTCAGACAAAATCGTTAATGGCAGAAATATTAATACAAAGAAAATTATTGAAAGTGATCAAGAA
AGAGAAGCTGAAGATAATGGAGAGTTGACATTTTTTCTTGTAAATAGTGTGGCCAATGAAGAGGGCTTTG
CAAAAGAATGCAGCTGGAGAACACAGTCATTCAACAACTATTCACCAAATTCTCACAGCTCCAAACATGT
ATCTCAATATACTTTCGTGGACAATGATGAGGGAGGTATATCTTGGGTTACCAGCAACAGAGATCCCCCT
ATTTTCTCAGCAGGAGTCAAAGAGGGTGGTAAGAGGAAAAAAAAGAAGCGTAAAGAGGTGCAAAAGAAGT
CTACCAAAAGGAATTGTTAAGCGGCCGCTCGAGTCTAGAGGGCCCGTTTAAACCCGCTGATCAGCCTCGA
CTGTGCCTTCTAGTTGCCAGCCATCTGTTGTTTGCCCCTCCCCCGTGCCTTCCTTGACCCTGGAAGGTGC
CACTCCCACTGTCCTTTCCTAATAAAATGAGGAAATTGCATCGCATTGTCTGAGTAGGTGTCATTCTATT
CTGGGGGGTGGGGTGGGGCAGGACAGCAAGGGGGAGGATTGGGAAGACAATAGCAGGCATGCTGGGGATG
CGGTGGGCTCTATGGCTTCTGAGGCGGAAAGAACCAGCTGGGGCTCTAGGGGGTATCCCC
[124 nt withheld, positions 2021-2144]
C
[91 nt withheld, positions 2146-2236]
AGGGTGATGGTTCACGTACCTAGAAGTTCCTATTCCGAAGTTCCTATTCTCTAGAAAGTATAGGAACTTC
CTTGGCCAAAAAGCCTGAACTCACCGCGACGTCTGTCGAGAAGTTTCTGATCGAAAAGTTCGACAGCGTC
TCCGACCTGATGCAGCTCTCGGAGGGCGAAGAATCTCGTGCTTTCAGCTTCGATGTAGGAGGGCGTGGAT
ATGTCCTGCGGGTAAATAGCTGCGCCGATGGTTTCTACAAAGATCGTTATGTTTATCGGCACTTTGCATC
GGCCGCGCTCCCGATTCCGGAAGTGCTTGACATTGGGGAATTCAGCGAGAGCCTGACCTATTGCATCTCC
CGCCGTGCACAGGGTGTCACGTTGCAAGACCTGCCTGAAACCGAACTGCCCGCTGTTCTGCAGCCGGTCG
CGGAGGCCATGGATGCGATCGCTGCGGCCGATCTTAGCCAGACGAGCGGGTTCGGCCCATTCGGACCGCA
AGGAATCGGTCAATACACTACATGGCGTGATTTCATATGCGCGATTGCTGATCCCCATGTGTATCACTGG
CAAACTGTGATGGACGACACCGTCAGTGCGTCCGTCGCGCAGGCTCTCGATGAGCTGATGCTTTGGGCCG
AGGACTGCCCCGAAGTCCGGCACCTCGTGCACGCGGATTTCGGCTCCAACAATGTCCTGACGGACAATGG
CCGCATAACAGCGGTCATTGACTGGAGCGAGGCGATGTTCGGGGATTCCCAATACGAGGTCGCCAACATC
TTCTTCTGGAGGCCGTGGTTGGCTTGTATGGAGCAGCAGACGCGCTACTTCGAGCGGAGGCATCCGGAGC
TTGCAGGATCGCCGCGGCTCCGGGCGTATATGCTCCGCATTGGTCTTGACCAACTCTATCAGAGCTTGGT
TGACGGCAATTTCGATGATGCAGCTTGGGCGCAGGGTCGATGCGACGCAATCGTCCGATCCGGAGCCGGG
ACTGTCGGGCGTACACAAATCGCCCGCAGAAGCGCGGCCGTCTGGACCGATGGCTGTGTAGAAGTACTCG
CCGATAGTGGAAACCGACGCCCCAGCACTCGTCCGAGGGCAAAGGAATAGCACGTACTACGAGATTTCGA
TTCCACCGCCGCCTTCTATGAAAGGTTGGGCTTCGGAATCGTTTTCCGGGACGCCGGCTGGATGATCCTC
CAGCGCGGGGATCTCATGCTGGAGTTCTTCGCCCACCCCAACTTGTTTATTGCAGCTTATAATGGTTACA
AATAAAGCAATAGCATCACAAATTTCACAAATAAAGCATTTTTTTCACTGCATTCTAGTTGTGGTTTGTC
CAAACTCATCAATGTATCTTATCATGTCTGTATACCGTCGACCTCTAGCTAGAGCTTGGCGTAATCATGG
TCATAGCTGTTTCCTGTGTGAAATTGTTATCCGCTCACAATTCCACACAACATACGAGCCGGAAGCATAA
AGTGTAAAGCCTGGGGTGCCTAATGAGTGAGCTAACTCACATTAATTGCGTTGCGCTCACTGCCCGCTTT
CCAGTCGGGAAACCTGTCGTGCCAGCTGCATTAATGAATCGGCCAACGCGCGGGGAGAGGCGGTTTGCGT
ATTGGGCGCTCTTCCGCTTCCTCGCTCACTGACTCGCTGCGCTCGGTCGTTCGGCTGCGGCGAGCGGTAT
CAGCTCACTCAAAGGCGGTAATACGGTTATCCACAGAATCAGGGGATAACGCAGGAAAGAACATGTGAGC
AAAAGGCCAGCAAAAGGCCAGGAACCGTAAAAAGGCCGCGTTGCTGGCGTTTTTCCATAGGCTCCGCCCC
CCTGACGAGCATCACAAAAATCGACGCTCAAGTCAGAGGTGGCGAAACCCGACAGGACTATAAAGATACC
AGGCGTTTCCCCCTGGAAGCTCCCTCGTGCGCTCTCCTGTTCCGACCCTGCCGCTTACCGGATACCTGTC
CGCCTTTCTCCCTTCGGGAAGCGTGGCGCTTTCTCATAGCTCACGCTGTAGGTATCTCAGTTCGGTGTAG
GTCGTTCGCTCCAAGCTGGGCTGTGTGCACGAACCCCCCGTTCAGCCCGACCGCTGCGCCTTATCCGGTA
ACTATCGTCTTGAGTCCAACCCGGTAAGACACGACTTATCGCCACTGGCAGCAGCCACTGGTAACAGGAT
TAGCAGAGCGAGGTATGTAGGCGGTGCTACAGAGTTCTTGAAGTGGTGGCCTAACTACGGCTACACTAGA
AGAACAGTATTTGGTATCTGCGCTCTGCTGAAGCCAGTTACCTTCGGAAAAAGAGTTGGTAGCTCTTGAT
CCGGCAAACAAACCACCGCTGGTAGCGGTGGTTTTTTTGTTTGCAAGCAGCAGATTACGCGCAGAAAAAA
AGGATCTCAAGAAGATCCTTTGATCTTTTCTACGGGGTCTGACGCTCAGTGGAACGAAAACTCACGTTAA
GGGATTTTGGTCATGAGATTATCAAAAAGGATCTTCACCTAGATCCTTTTAAATTAAAAATGAAGTTTTA
AATCAATCTAAAGTATATATGAGTAAACTTGGTCTGACAGTTACCAATGCTTAATCAGTGAGGCACCTAT
CTCAGCGATCTGTCTATTTCGTTCATCCATAGTTGCCTGACTCCCCGTCGTGTAGATAACTACGATACGG
GAGGGCTTACCATCTGGCCCCAGTGCTGCAATGATACCGCGAGACCCACGCTCACCGGCTCCAGATTTAT
CAGCAATAAACCAGCCAGCCGGAAGGGCCGAGCGCAGAAGTGGTCCTGCAACTTTATCCGCCTCCATCCA
GTCTATTAATTGTTGCCGGGAAGCTAGAGTAAGTAGTTCGCCAGTTAATAGTTTGCGCAACGTTGTTGCC
ATTGCTACAGGCATCGTGGTGTCACGCTCGTCGTTTGGTATGGCTTCATTCAGCTCCGGTTCCCAACGAT
CAAGGCGAGTTACATGATCCCCCATGTTGTGCAAAAAAGCGGTTAGCTCCTTCGGTCCTCCGATCGTTGT
CAGAAGTAAGTTGGCCGCAGTGTTATCACTCATGGTTATGGCAGCACTGCATAATTCTCTTACTGTCATG
CCATCCGTAAGATGCTTTTCTGTGACTGGTGAGTACTCAACCAAGTCATTCTGAGAATAGTGTATGCGGC
GACCGAGTTGCTCTTGCCCGGCGTCAATACGGGATAATACCGCGCCACATAGCAGAACTTTAAAAGTGCT
CATCATTGGAAAACGTTCTTCGGGGCGAAAACTCTCAAGGATCTTACCGCTGTTGAGATCCAGTTCGATG
TAACCCACTCGTGCACCCAACTGATCTTCAGCATCTTTTACTTTCACCAGCGTTTCTGGGTGAGCAAAAA
CAGGAAGGCAAAATGCCGCAAAAAAGGGAATAAGGGCGACACGGAAATGTTGAATACTCATACTCTTCCT
TTTTCAATATTATTGAAGCATTTATCAGGGTTATTGTCTCATGAGCGGATACATATTTGAATGTATTTAG
AAAAATAAACAAATAGGGGTTCCGCGCACATTTCCCCGAAAAGTGCCACCTGACGTCGACGGATCGGGAG
ATCTCCCGATCCCCTATGGTGCACTCTCAGTACAATCTGCTCTGATGCCGCATAGTTAAGCCAGTATCTG
CTCCCTGCTTGTGTGTTGGAGGTCGCTGAGTAGTGCGCGAGCAAAATTTAAGCTACAACAAGGCAAGGCT
TGACCGACAATTGCATGAAGAATCTGCTTAGGGTTAGGCGTTTTGCGCTGCTTCGCGATGTACGGGCCAG
ATATACGCGTTGACATTGATTATTGACTAGTTATTAATAGTAATCAATTACGGGGTCATTAGTTCATAGC
CCATATATGGAGTTCCGCGTTACATAACTTACGGTAAATGGCCCGCCTGGCTGACCGCCCAACGACCCCC
GCCCATTGACGTCAATAATGACGTATGTTCCCATAGTAACGCCAATAGGGACTTTCCATTGACGTCAATG
GGTGGAGTATTTACGGTAAACTGCCCACTTGGCAGTACATCAAGTGTATCATATGCCAAGTACGCCCCCT
ATTGACGTCAATGACGGTAAATGGCCCGCCTGGCATTATGCCCAGTACATGACCTTATGGGACTTTCCTA
CTTGGCAGTACATCTACGTATTAGTCATCGCTATTACCATGGTGATGCGGTTTTGGCAGTACATCAATGG
GCGTGGATAGCGGTTTGACTCACGGGGATTTCCAAGTCTCCACCCCATTGACGTCAATGGGAGTTTGTTT
TGGCACCAAAATCAACGGGACTTTCCAAAATGTCGTAACAACTCCGCCCCATTGACGCAAATGGGCGGTA
GGCGTGTACGGTGGGAGGTCTATATAAGCAGAGCTCTCCCTATCAGTGATAGAGATCTCCCTATCAGTGA
TAGAGATCGTCGACGAGCTCGTTTAGTGAACCGTCAGATCGCCTGGAGACGCCATCCACGCTGTTTTGAC
CTCCATAGAAGACACCGGGACCGATCCAGCCTCCGGACTCTAGCGTTTAAACTTA
Features (pLannotate 1.2.2; 22 found; start..end, strand, type, name):
     12..728     +  CDS            EGFP: EGFP is a basic (constitutively fluorescent) green fluorescent protein published in 1996, derived from Aequorea victoria. It is reported to be a rapidly-maturing weak dimer with moderate acid sensitivity.
    771..1697    +  CDS            DNAJB7: DNJB7_HUMAN - Also known as HSC3. Experimental evidence at transcript level: Swiss-Prot protein existence level 2. Probably acts as a co-chaperone. From Homo sapiens (Human).
   1751..1975    +  polyA_signal   bGH poly(A) signal: bovine growth hormone polyadenylation signal
   1979..2000    +  promoter       SV40 promoter (fragment): SV40 enhancer and early promoter
   2021..2254    +  rep_origin     f1 ori (fragment) (sequence partly withheld): f1 bacteriophage origin of replication; arrow indicates direction of (+) strand synthesis
   2259..2306    +  protein_bind   FRT: FLP-mediated recombination occurs in the 8-bp core sequence TCTAGAAA (Turan and Bode, 2011). FLP recombinase from the Saccharomyces cerevisiae 2μ plasmid
   2314..3336    +  CDS            HygR: aminoglycoside phosphotransferase from E. coli; aph(4)-Ia; confers resistance to hygromycin
   3346..3471    +  CDS            ble (fragment): BLE_KLEPN - Experimental evidence at protein level: Swiss-Prot protein existence level 1. Binding protein with a strong affinity to the bleomycin family of antibiotics. Binds to CL990; an antimitotic-antibiotic compound. From Klebsiella pneumoniae.
   3466..3587    +  polyA_signal   SV40 poly(A) signal: SV40 polyadenylation signal
   3660..3676    -  protein_bind   lac operator: The lac repressor binds to the lac operator to inhibit transcription in E. coli. This inhibition can be relieved by adding lactose or isopropyl-β-D-thiogalactopyranoside (IPTG). lac repressor encoded by lacI
   3684..3714    -  promoter       lac promoter: promoter for the E. coli lac operon
   3729..3750    -  protein_bind   CAP binding site: CAP binding activates transcription in the presence of cAMP. E. coli catabolite activator protein
   3763..3855    -  CDS            lacI (fragment): lac repressor; lacI; The lac repressor binds to the lac operator to inhibit transcription in E. coli. This inhibition can be relieved by adding lactose or isopropyl-β-D-thiogalactopyranoside (IPTG).
   4038..4626    -  rep_origin     ori: high-copy-number ColE1/pMB1/pBR322/pUC origin of replication
   4797..5657    -  CDS            AmpR: β-lactamase; bla; confers resistance to ampicillin, carbenicillin, and related antibiotics
   5658..5762    -  promoter       AmpR promoter: bla
   5821..5873    -  misc_feature   bom (fragment): basis of mobility region from pBR322
   6028..6407    +  enhancer       CMV enhancer: human cytomegalovirus immediate early enhancer
   6408..6611    +  promoter       CMV promoter: human cytomegalovirus (CMV) immediate early promoter
   6613..6632    +  promoter       PLtetO-1 promoter (fragment): modified phage lambda PL promoter with tet operator sites (Lutz and Bujard, 1997)
   6634..6653    +  promoter       PLtetO-1 promoter (fragment): modified phage lambda PL promoter with tet operator sites (Lutz and Bujard, 1997)
   6661..6694    +  promoter       TRE3GV promoter (fragment): 3rd-generation Tet-responsive promoter that can be activated by binding of Tet-On® 3G, optimized for retroviral and lentiviral vectors
