[The description below was written by a language model from this plasmid's Addgene catalogue record and pLannotate feature annotations shown in this document.]
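Description:
pcDNA5/FRT/TO GFP DNAJB7 is a mammalian expression plasmid built on the Invitrogen pcDNA5/FRT/TO backbone. It carries human DNAJB7 (also known as DJ5 or HSC3), a member of the HSP40/DNAJ co-chaperone family, fused at its N terminus to EGFP. The deposited sequence is about 6.8 kb. In it, the EGFP coding region sits directly upstream of the DNAJB7 open reading frame, which was cloned between EcoRV and NotI sites and is followed by the bovine growth hormone polyadenylation signal. Expression is driven by the CMV immediate-early enhancer and promoter. Just downstream of the promoter the annotation software reports short "PLtetO-1" and "TRE3GV" fragments. These most likely correspond to the tandem tet operator sites of the "TO" backbone, which keep the promoter silent in cells expressing the Tet repressor until tetracycline or doxycycline is added.

The backbone also contains an FRT site placed immediately in front of a hygromycin resistance gene with an SV40 poly(A) signal. No intact promoter is annotated ahead of that gene. This fits the standard Flp-mediated integration design, in which Flp recombinase inserts the plasmid at a genomic FRT site in a suitable host line and hygromycin resistance is activated only on correct integration, giving isogenic, inducible stable lines. The plasmid can also be used for transient transfection. In E. coli it is maintained at high copy through a ColE1/pUC-type origin with ampicillin selection. The small f1 ori, ble, lacI and bom fragments are backbone remnants.

The construct belongs to a human HSPH/HSPA/DNAJ chaperone expression library. The depositor notes that inserts were amplified from pooled reference RNA from ten cell lines, so polymorphisms are possible, and that the clones were sequence-verified only for the presence of the correct gene.
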