Addgene plasmid #19503: pcDNA5/FRT/TO GFP DNAJB7
Depositing lab: Harm Kampinga. Depositing organization: University Medical Center Groningen. Publication: Computational analysis of the human HSPH/HSPA/DNAJ family and cloning of a human HSPH/HSPA/DNAJ expression library. Hageman J, Kampinga HH. Cell Stress Chaperones. 2009 Jan;14(1):1-21. doi: 10.1007/s12192-008-0060-2. Epub 2008 Aug 7. PubMed 18686016.
Backbone
  Vector backbone: pcDNA5/FRT/TO
  Backbone manufacturer: Invitrogen
  Backbone size w/o insert (bp): 5137
  Vector type: Mammalian Expression
  Selectable markers: Hygromycin
Growth in bacteria
  Bacterial resistance: Ampicillin, 100 μg/mL
  Growth temperature: 37°C
  Growth strain: DH5alpha
  Copy number: High Copy
Gene/Insert
  Gene/Insert name: DNAJB7 (alt name: Dj5, mDj5)
  Species: H. sapiens (human)
  Insert size (bp): 1688
  Entrez Gene: DNAJB7 (a.k.a. DJ5, HSC3, MGC138340)
  Tag / fusion protein: GFP (N terminal on insert)
  Cloning method: Restriction Enzyme; 5′ cloning site EcoRV (not destroyed); 3′ cloning site NotI (not destroyed)
  Sequencing primers: 5′ LNCX; 3′ BGH-rev
Terms and licenses: Academic/Nonprofit Terms; Industry Terms: Not Available to Industry
Depositor comments: Part of the HSP40 gene family Disclaimer: For cloning the various HSP genes, the Stratagene reference RNA for cDNA synthesis was used and genes were amplified from this mixture that originates from 10 different cell lines from different somatic origin and ultimately coming from 10 different individuals. This strategy was used to maximize the chance for the presence of individual HSP transcripts. Users must be aware that this mixture thus represents 20 complete haploid genomes, meaning that for each individual gene there might be polymorphisms that could potentially have functional consequences. The library was sequence verified only for the presence of the correct gene.
How to cite: pcDNA5/FRT/TO GFP DNAJB7 was a gift from Harm Kampinga (Addgene plasmid # 19503 ; http://n2t.net/addgene:19503 ; RRID:Addgene_19503)
