>Addgene plasmid #19503 | pcDNA5/FRT/TO GFP DNAJB7 | addgene partial sequence | sequence record 25280 | 19503 with EGFP-C
CTCGGCNTGGACGAGCTGTACAAGGGATCCACTAGTCCAGTGTGGTGGAATTCTGCAGATATCACCATGG
TGGATTACTATGAAGTTCTAGGACTGCAAAGATATGCTTCACCTGAGGACATTAAAAAAGCTTATCATAA
AGTGGCACTTAAATGGCACCCTGATAAAAATCCAGAAAATAAAGAAGAAGCAGAGAGAAAATTCAAAGAA
GTAGCTGAGGCATACGAGGTATTATCAAATGATGAGAAACGGGACATTTATGATAAATATGGCACAGAAG
GATTAAACGGAGGTGGAAGTCATTTTGATGATGAATGTGAGTACGGCTTCACATTCCATAAGCCAGATGA
TGTTTTTAAAGAAATTTTTCATGAAAGGGATCCATTTTCTTTTCACTTCTTTGAAGACTCGCTTGAGGAC
CTGTTAAATCGTCCAGGAAGCTCCTATGGAAACAGAAACAGAGATGCAGGATACTTTTTCTCCACTGCCA
GTGAATATCCAATTTTTGAGAAATTTTCTTCATATGATACAGGATATACATCACAGGGTTCATTGGGGCA
TGAAGGCCTTACTTCTTTCTCTTCCCTGGCTTTTGATAATAGTGGGATGGANNNNNNCNTNNNNNGTTNN
CAACTTCNNNNNNNNNCGTTANGGGCAGAAANTATTAATNCAANNNAAAATTATTGAAAGTGATCAA
